>Addgene plasmid #193293 | pCXLE-mCherry | addgene full sequence | sequence record 379668 | Addgene Partial NGS Result
GACATTGATTATTGACTAGTTATTAATAGTAATCAATTACGGGGTCATTAGTTCATAGCCCATATATGGA
GTTCCGCGTTACATAACTTACGGTAAATGGCCCGCCTGGCTGACCGCCCAACGACCCCCGCCCATTGACG
TCAATAATGACGTATGTTCCCATAGTAACGCCAATAGGGACTTTCCATTGACGTCAATGGGTGGAGTATT
TACGGTAAACTGCCCACTTGGCAGTACATCAAGTGTATCATATGCCAAGTACGCCCCCTATTGACGTCAA
TGACGGTAAATGGCCCGCCTGGCATTATGCCCAGTACATGACCTTATGGGACTTTCCTACTTGGCAGTAC
ATCTACGTATTAGTCATCGCTATTACCATGGTCGAGGTGAGCCCCACGTTCTGCTTCACTCTCCCCATCT
CCCCCCCCTCCCCACCCCCAATTTTGTATTTATTTATTTTTTAATTATTTTGTGCAGCGATGGGGGCGGG
GGGGGGGGGGGGGCGCGCGCCAGGCGGGGCGGGGCGGGGCGAGGGGCGGGGCGGGGCGAGGCGGAGAGGT
GCGGCGGCAGCCAATCAGAGCGGCGCGCTCCGAAAGTTTCCTTTTATGGCGAGGCGGCGGCGGCGGCGGC
CCTATAAAAAGCGAAGCGCGCGGCGGGCGGGAGTCGCTGCGCGCTGCCTTCGCCCCGTGCCCCGCTCCGC
CGCCGCCTCGCGCCGCCCGCCCCGGCTCTGACTGACCGCGTTACTCCCACAGGTGAGCGGGCGGGACGGC
CCTTCTCCTCCGGGCTGTAATTAGCGCTTGGTTTAATGACGGCTTGTTTCTTTTCTGTGGCTGCGTGAAA
GCCTTGAGGGGCTCCGGGAGGGCCCTTTGTGCGGGGGGAGCGGCTCGGGGGGTGCGTGCGTGTGTGTGTG
CGTGGGGAGCGCCGCGTGCGGCTCCGCGCTGCCCGGCGGCTGTGAGCGCTGCGGGCGCGGCGCGGGGCTT
TGTGCGCTCCGCAGTGTGCGCGAGGGGAGCGCGGCCGGGGGCGGTGCCCCGCGGTGCGGGGGGGGCTGCG
AGGGGAACAAAGGCTGCGTGCGGGGTGTGTGCGTGGGGGGGTGAGCAGGGGGTGTGGGCGCGTCGGTCGG
GCTGCAACCCCCCCTGCACCCCCCTCCCCGAGTTGCTGAGCACGGCCCGGCTTCGGGTGCGGGGCTCCGT
ACGGGGCGTGGCGCGGGGCTCGCCGTGCCGGGCGGGGGGTGGCGGCAGGTGGGGGTGCCGGGCGGGGCGG
GGCCGCCTCGGGCCGGGGAGGGCTCGGGGGAGGGGCGCGGCGGCCCCCGGAGCGCCGGCGGCTGTCGAGG
CGCGGCGAGCCGCAGCCATTGCCTTTTATGGTAATCGTGCGAGAGGGCGCAGGGACTTCCTTTGTCCCAA
ATCTGTGCGGAGCCGAAATCTGGGAGGCGCCGCCGCACCCCCTCTAGCGGGCGCGGGGCGAAGCGGTGCG
GCGCCGGCAGGAAGGAAATGGGCGGGGAGGGCCTTCGTGCGTCGCCGCGCCGCCGTCCCCTTCTCCCTCT
CCAGCCTCGGGGCTGTCCGCGGGGGGACGGCTGCCTTCGGGGGGGACGGGGCAGGGCGGGGTTCGGCTTC
TGGCGTGTGACCGGCGGCTCTAGAGCCTCTGCTAACCATGTTCATGCCTTCTTCTTTTTCCTACAGCTCC
TGGGCAACGTGCTGGTTATTGTGCTGTCTCATCATTTTGGCAAAGAATTCGCGGCCGCATGGTGAGCAAG
GGCGAGGAGGATAACATGGCCATCATCAAGGAGTTCATGCGCTTCAAGGTGCACATGGAGGGCTCCGTGA
ACGGCCACGAGTTCGAGATCGAGGGCGAGGGCGAGGGCCGCCCCTACGAGGGCACCCAGACCGCCAAGCT
GAAGGTGACCAAGGGTGGCCCCCTGCCCTTCGCCTGGGACATCCTGTCCCCTCAGTTCATGTACGGCTCC
AAGGCCTACGTGAAGCACCCCGCCGACATCCCCGACTACTTGAAGCTGTCCTTCCCCGAGGGCTTCAAGT
GGGAGCGCGTGATGAACTTCGAGGACGGCGGCGTGGTGACCGTGACCCAGGACTCCTCCCTGCAGGACGG
CGAGTTCATCTACAAGGTGAAGCTGCGCGGCACCAACTTCCCCTCCGACGGCCCCGTAATGCAGAAGAAG
ACCATGGGCTGGGAGGCCTCCTCCGAGCGGATGTACCCCGAGGACGGCGCCCTGAAGGGCGAGATCAAGC
AGAGGCTGAAGCTGAAGGACGGCGGCCACTACGACGCTGAGGTCAAGACCACCTACAAGGCCAAGAAGCC
CGTGCAGCTGCCCGGCGCCTACAACGTCAACATCAAGTTGGACATCACCTCCCACAACGAGGACTACACC
ATCGTGGAACAGTACGAACGCGCCGAGGGCCGCCACTCCACCGGCGGCATGGACGAGCTGTACAAGTAAA
TCGAAGAATTCAAGCTTCGGGGACTAGTCATATGATAATCAACCTCTGGATTACAAAATTTGTGAAAGAT
TGACTGGTATTCTTAACTATGTTGCTCCTTTTACGCTATGTGGATACGCTGCTTTAATGCCTTTGTATCA
TGCTATTGCTTCCCGTATGGCTTTCATTTTCTCCTCCTTGTATAAATCCTGGTTGCTGTCTCTTTATGAG
GAGTTGTGGCCCGTTGTCAGGCAACGTGGCGTGGTGTGCACTGTGTTTGCTGACGCAACCCCCACTGGTT
GGGGCATTGCCACCACCTGTCAGCTCCTTTCCGGGACTTTCGCTTTCCCCCTCCCTATTGCCACGGCGGA
ACTCATCGCCGCCTGCCTTGCCCGCTGCTGGACAGGGGCTCGGCTGTTGGGCACTGACAATTCCGTGGTG
TTGTCGGGGAAGCTGACGTCCTTTCCATGGCTGCTCGCCTGTGTTGCCACCTGGATTCTGCGCGGGACGT
CCTTCTGCTACGTCCCTTCGGCCCTCAATCCAGCGGACCTTCCTTCCCGCGGCCTGCTGCCGGCTCTGCG
GCCTCTTCCGCGTCTTCGCCTTCGCCCTCAGACGAGTCGGATCTCCCTTTGGGCCGCCTCCCCGCATCGG
TACAATTCACTCCTCAGGTGCAGGCTGCCTATCAGAAGGTGGTGGCTGGTGTGGCCAATGCCCTGGCTCA
CAAATACCACTGAGATCTTTTTCCCTCTGCCAAAAATTATGGGGACATCATGAAGCCCCTTGAGCATCTG
ACTTCTGGCTAATAAAGGAAATTTATTTTCATTGCAATAGTGTGTTGGAATTTTTTGTGTCTCTCACTCG
GAAGGACATATGGGAGGGCAAATCATTTAAAACATCAGAATGAGTATTTGGTTTAGAGTTTGGCAACATA
TGCCCATATGCTGGCTGCCATGAACAAAGGTTGGCTATAAAGAGGTCATCAGTATATGAAACAGCCCCCT
GCTGTCCATTCCTTATTCCATAGAAAAGCCTTGACTTGAGGTTAGATTTTTTTTATATTTTGTTTTGTGT
TATTTTTTTCTTTAACATCCCTAAAATTTTCCTTACATGTTTTACTAGCCAGATTTTTCCTCCTCTCCTG
ACTACTCCCAGTCATAGCTGTCCCTCTTCTCTTATGGAGATCCCTCGACCTGCAGCCCAAGCTTGGCGTA
ATCATGGTCATAGCTGTTTCCTGTGTGAAATTGTTATCCGCTCACAATTCCACACAACATACGAGCCGGA
AGCATAAAGTGTAAAGCCTGGGGTGCCTAATGAGTGAGCTAACTCACATTAATTGCGTTGCGCTCACTGC
CCGCTTTCCAGTCGGGAAACCTGTCGTGCCAGCGGATCTCAATTCCGATCATATTCAATAACCCTTAATA
TAACTTCGTATAATGTATGCTATACGAAGTTATTAGGTCTGAAGAGGAGTTTACGTCCAGCCAAGCTTAG
GATCAATTCTCATGTTTGACAGCTTATCATCGATAAGCTGATCCTCACAGGCCGCACCCAGCTTTTCTTC
CGTTGCCCCAGTAGCATCTCTGTCTGGTGACCTTGAAGAGGAAGAGGAGGGGTCCCGAGAATCCCCATCC
CTACCGTCCAGCAAAAAGGGGGACGAGGAATTTGAGGCCTGGCTTGAGGCTCAGGACGCAAATCTTGAGG
ATGTTCAGCGGGAGTTTTCCGGGCTGCGAGTAATTGGTGATGAGGACGAGGATGGTTCGGAGGATGGGGA
ATTTTCAGACCTGGATCTGTCTGACAGCGACCATGAAGGGGATGAGGGTGGGGGGGCTGTTGGAGGGGGC
AGGAGTCTGCACTCCCTGTATTCACTGAGCGTCGTCTAATAAAGATGTCTATTGATCTCTTTTAGTGTGA
ATCATGTCTGACGAGGGGCCAGGTACAGGACCTGGAAATGGCCTAGGAGAGAAGGGAGACACATCTGGAC
CAGAAGGCTCCGGCGGCAGTGGACCTCAAAGAAGAGGGGGTGATAACCATGGACGAGGACGGGGAAGAGG
ACGAGGACGAGGAGGCGGAAGACCAGGAGCCCCGGGCGGCTCAGGATCAGGGCCAAGACATAGAGATGGT
GTCCGGAGACCCCAAAAACGTCCAAGTTGCATTGGCTGCAAAGGGACCCACGGTGGAACAGGAGCAGGAG
CAGGAGCGGGAGGGGCAGGAGCAGGAGGGGCAGGAGCAGGAGGAGGGGCAGGAGCAGGAGGAGGGGCAGG
AGGGGCAGGAGGGGCAGGAGGGGCAGGAGCAGGAGGAGGGGCAGGAGCAGGAGGAGGGGCAGGAGGGGCA
GGAGGGGCAGGAGCAGGAGGAGGGGCAGGAGCAGGAGGAGGGGCAGGAGGGGCAGGAGCAGGAGGAGGGG
CAGGAGGGGCAGGAGGGGCAGGAGCAGGAGGAGGGGCAGGAGCAGGAGGAGGGGCAGGAGGGGCAGGAGC
AGGAGGAGGGGCAGGAGGGGCAGGAGGGGCAGGAGCAGGAGGAGGGGCAGGAGCAGGAGGGGCAGGAGGG
GCAGGAGGGGCAGGAGCAGGAGGGGCAGGAGCAGGAGGAGGGGCAGGAGGGGCAGGAGGGGCAGGAGCAG
GAGGGGCAGGAGCAGGAGGGGCAGGAGCAGGAGGGGCAGGAGCAGGAGGGGCAGGAGGGGCAGGAGCAGG
AGGGGCAGGAGGGGCAGGAGCAGGAGGGGCAGGAGGGGCAGGAGCAGGAGGGGCAGGAGGGGCAGGAGCA
GGAGGAGGGGCAGGAGGGGCAGGAGCAGGAGGGGCAGGAGGGGCAGGAGCAGGAGGGGCAGGAGGGGCAG
GAGCAGGAGGGGCAGGAGGGGCAGGAGCAGGAGGAGGGGCAGGAGCAGGAGGGGCAGGAGCAGGAGGTGG
AGGCCGGGGTCGAGGAGGCAGTGGAGGCCGGGGTCGAGGAGGTAGTGGAGGCCGGGGTCGAGGAGGTAGT
GGAGGCCGCCGGGGTAGAGGACGTGAAAGAGCCAGGGGGGGAAGTCGTGAAAGAGCCAGGGGGAGAGGTC
GTGGACGTGGAGAAAAGAGGCCCAGGAGTCCCAGTAGTCAGTCATCATCATCCGGGTCTCCACCGCGCAG
GCCCCCTCCAGGTAGAAGGCCATTTTTCCACCCTGTAGGGGAAGCCGATTATTTTGAATACCACCAAGAA
GGTGGCCCAGATGGTGAGCCTGACGTGCCCCCGGGAGCGATAGAGCAGGGCCCCGCAGATGACCCAGGAG
AAGGCCCAAGCACTGGACCCCGGGGTCAGGGTGATGGAGGCAGGCGCAAAAAAGGAGGGTGGTTTGGAAA
GCATCGTGGTCAAGGAGGTTCCAACCCGAAATTTGAGAACATTGCAGAAGGTTTAAGAGCTCTCCTGGCT
AGGAGTCACGTAGAAAGGACTACCGACGAAGGAACTTGGGTCGCCGGTGTGTTCGTATATGGAGGTAGTA
AGACCTCCCTTTACAACCTAAGGCGAGGAACTGCCCTTGCTATTCCACAATGTCGTCTTACACCATTGAG
TCGTCTCCCCTTTGGAATGGCCCCTGGACCCGGCCCACAACCTGGCCCGCTAAGGGAGTCCATTGTCTGT
TATTTCATGGTCTTTTTACAAACTCATATATTTGCTGAGGTTTTGAAGGATGCGATTAAGGACCTTGTTA
TGACAAAGCCCGCTCCTACCTGCAATATCAGGGTGACTGTGTGCAGCTTTGACGATGGAGTAGATTTGCC
TCCCTGGTTTCCACCTATGGTGGAAGGGGCTGCCGCGGAGGGTGATGACGGAGATGACGGAGATGAAGGA
GGTGATGGAGATGAGGGTGAGGAAGGGCAGGAGTGATGTAACTTGTTAGGAGACGCCCTCAATCGTATTA
AAAGCCGTGTATTCCCCCGCACTAAAGAATAAATCCCCAGTAGACATCATGCGTGCTGTTGGTGTATTTC
TGGCCATCTGTCTTGTCACCATTTTCGTCCTCCCAACATGGGGCAATTGCCGGAACCCTTAATATAACTT
CGTATAATGTATGCTATACGAAGTTATTAGGTCCCTCGAAGAGGTTCACTAGCGGATCTCAATTGGGCAT
ACCCATGTTGTCACGTCACTCAGCTCCGCGCTCAACACCTTCTCGCGTTGGAAAACATTAGCGACATTTA
CCTGGTGAGCAATCAGACATGCGACGGCTTTAGCCTGGCCTCCTTAAATTCACCTAAGAATGGGAGCAAC
CAGCAGGAAAAGGACAAGCAGCGAAAATTCACGCCCCCTTGGGAGGTGGCGGCATATGCAAAGGATAGCA
CTCCCACTCTACTACTGGGTATCATATGCTGACTGTATATGCATGAGGATAGCATATGCTACCCGGATAC
AGATTAGGATAGCATATACTACCCAGATATAGATTAGGATAGCATATGCTACCCAGATATAGATTAGGAT
AGCCTATGCTACCCAGATATAAATTAGGATAGCATATACTACCCAGATATAGATTAGGATAGCATATGCT
ACCCAGATATAGATTAGGATAGCCTATGCTACCCAGATATAGATTAGGATAGCATATGCTACCCAGATAT
AGATTAGGATAGCATATGCTATCCAGATATTTGGGTAGTATATGCTACCCAGATATAAATTAGGATAGCA
TATACTACCCTAATCTCTATTAGGATAGCATATGCTACCCGGATACAGATTAGGATAGCATATACTACCC
AGATATAGATTAGGATAGCATATGCTACCCAGATATAGATTAGGATAGCCTATGCTACCCAGATATAAAT
TAGGATAGCATATACTACCCAGATATAGATTAGGATAGCATATGCTACCCAGATATAGATTAGGATAGCC
TATGCTACCCAGATATAGATTAGGATAGCATATGCTATCCAGATATTTGGGTAGTATATGCTACCCATGG
CAACATTAGCCCACCGTGCTCTCAGCGACCTCGTGAATATGAGGACCAACAACCCTGTGCTTGGCGCTCA
GGCGCAAGTGTGTGTAATTTGTCCTCCAGATCGCAGCAATCGCGCCCCTATCTTGGCCCGCCCACCTACT
TATGCAGGTATTCCCCGGGGTGCCATTAGTGGTTTTGTGGGCAAGTGGTTTGACCGCAGTGGTTAGCGGG
GTTACAATCAGCCAAGTTATTACACCCTTATTTTACAGTCCAAAACCGCAGGGCGGCGTGTGGGGGCTGA
CGCGTGCCCCCACTCCACAATTTCAAAAAAAAGAGTGGCCACTTGTCTTTGTTTATGGGCCCCATTGGCG
TGGAGCCCCGTTTAATTTTCGGGGGTGTTAGAGACAACCAGTGGAGTCCGCTGCTGTCGGCGTCCACTCT
CTTTCCCCTTGTTACAAATAGAGTGTAACAACATGGTTCACCTGTCTTGGTCCCTGCCTGGGACACATCT
TAATAACCCCAGTATCATATTGCACTAGGATTATGTGTTGCCCATAGCCATAAATTCGTGTGAGATGGAC
ATCCAGTCTTTACGGCTTGTCCCCACCCCATGGATTTCTATTGTTAAAGATATTCAGAATGTTTCATTCC
TACACTAGTATTTATTGCCCAAGGGGTTTGTGAGGGTTATATTGGTGTCATAGCACAATGCCACCACTGA
ACCCCCCGTCCAAATTTTATTCTGGGGGCGTCACCTGAAACCTTGTTTTCGAGCACCTCACATACACCTT
ACTGTTCACAACTCAGCAGTTATTCTATTAGCTAAACGAAGGAGAATGAAGAAGCAGGCGAAGATTCAGG
AGAGTTCACTGCCCGCTCCTTGATCTTCAGCCACTGCCCTTGTGACTAAAATGGTTCACTACCCTCGTGG
AATCCTGACCCCATGTAAATAAAACCGTGACAGCTCATGGGGTGGGAGATATCGCTGTTCCTTAGGACCC
TTTTACTAACCCTAATTCGATAGCATATGCTTCCCGTTGGGTAACATATGCTATTGAATTAGGGTTAGTC
TGGATAGTATATACTACTACCCGGGAAGCATATGCTACCCGTTTAGGGTTAACAAGGGGGCCTTATAAAC
ACTATTGCTAATGCCCTCTTGAGGGTCCGCTTATCGGTAGCTACACAGGCCCCTCTGATTGACGTTGGTG
TAGCCTCCCGTAGTCTTCCTGGGCCCCTGGGAGGTACATGTCCCCCAGCATTGGTGTAAGAGCTTCAGCC
AAGAGTTACACATAAAGGCAATGTTGTGTTGCAGTCCACAGACTGCAAAGTCTGCTCCAGGATGAAAGCC
ACTCAGTGTTGGCAAATGTGCACATCCATTTATAAGGATGTCAACTACAGTCAGAGAACCCCTTTGTGTT
TGGTCCCCCCCCGTGTCACATGTGGAACAGGGCCCAGTTGGCAAGTTGTACCAACCAACTGAAGGGATTA
CATGCACTGCCCCGCGAAGAAGGGGCAGAGATGTCGTAGTCAGGTTTAGTTCGTCCGGGGCGGGGATCGA
TCCTCTAGAGTCGACGCTAGCGGATCCGCTGCATTAATGAATCGGCCAACGCGCGGGGAGAGGCGGTTTG
CGTATTGGGCGCTCTTCCGCTTCCTCGCTCACTGACTCGCTGCGCTCGGTCGTTCGGCTGCGGCGAGCGG
TATCAGCTCACTCAAAGGCGGTAATACGGTTATCCACAGAATCAGGGGATAACGCAGGAAAGAACATGTG
AGCAAAAGGCCAGCAAAAGGCCAGGAACCGTAAAAAGGCCGCGTTGCTGGCGTTTTTCCATAGGCTCCGC
CCCCCTGACGAGCATCACAAAAATCGACGCTCAAGTCAGAGGTGGCGAAACCCGACAGGACTATAAAGAT
ACCAGGCGTTTCCCCCTGGAAGCTCCCTCGTGCGCTCTCCTGTTCCGACCCTGCCGCTTACCGGATACCT
GTCCGCCTTTCTCCCTTCGGGAAGCGTGGCGCTTTCTCATAGCTCACGCTGTAGGTATCTCAGTTCGGTG
TAGGTCGTTCGCTCCAAGCTGGGCTGTGTGCACGAACCCCCCGTTCAGCCCGACCGCTGCGCCTTATCCG
GTAACTATCGTCTTGAGTCCAACCCGGTAAGACACGACTTATCGCCACTGGCAGCAGCCACTGGTAACAG
GATTAGCAGAGCGAGGTATGTAGGCGGTGCTACAGAGTTCTTGAAGTGGTGGCCTAACTACGGCTACACT
AGAAGAACAGTATTTGGTATCTGCGCTCTGCTGAAGCCAGTTACCTTCGGAAAAAGAGTTGGTAGCTCTT
GATCCGGCAAACAAACCACCGCTGGTAGCGGTGGTTTTTTTGTTTGCAAGCAGCAGATTACGCGCAGAAA
AAAAGGATCTCAAGAAGATCCTTTGATCTTTTCTACGGGGTCTGACGCTCAGTGGAACGAAAACTCACGT
TAAGGGATTTTGGTCATGAGATTATCAAAAAGGATCTTCACCTAGATCCTTTTAAATTAAAAATGAAGTT
TTAAATCAATCTAAAGTATATATGAGTAAACTTGGTCTGACAGTTACCAATGCTTAATCAGTGAGGCACC
TATCTCAGCGATCTGTCTATTTCGTTCATCCATAGTTGCCTGACTCCCCGTCGTGTAGATAACTACGATA
CGGGAGGGCTTACCATCTGGCCCCAGTGCTGCAATGATACCGCGAGACCCACGCTCACCGGCTCCAGATT
TATCAGCAATAAACCAGCCAGCCGGAAGGGCCGAGCGCAGAAGTGGTCCTGCAACTTTATCCGCCTCCAT
CCAGTCTATTAATTGTTGCCGGGAAGCTAGAGTAAGTAGTTCGCCAGTTAATAGTTTGCGCAACGTTGTT
GCCATTGCTACAGGCATCGTGGTGTCACGCTCGTCGTTTGGTATGGCTTCATTCAGCTCCGGTTCCCAAC
GATCAAGGCGAGTTACATGATCCCCCATGTTGTGCAAAAAAGCGGTTAGCTCCTTCGGTCCTCCGATCGT
TGTCAGAAGTAAGTTGGCCGCAGTGTTATCACTCATGGTTATGGCAGCACTGCATAATTCTCTTACTGTC
ATGCCATCCGTAAGATGCTTTTCTGTGACTGGTGAGTACTCAACCAAGTCATTCTGAGAATAGTGTATGC
GGCGACCGAGTTGCTCTTGCCCGGCGTCAATACGGGATAATACCGCGCCACATAGCAGAACTTTAAAAGT
GCTCATCATTGGAAAACGTTCTTCGGGGCGAAAACTCTCAAGGATCTTACCGCTGTTGAGATCCAGTTCG
ATGTAACCCACTCGTGCACCCAACTGATCTTCAGCATCTTTTACTTTCACCAGCGTTTCTGGGTGAGCAA
AAACAGGAAGGCAAAATGCCGCAAAAAAGGGAATAAGGGCGACACGGAAATGTTGAATACTCATACTCTT
CCTTTTTCAATATTATTGAAGCATTTATCAGGGTTATTGTCTCATGAGCGGATACATATTTGAATGTATT
TAGAAAAATAAACAAATAGGGGTTCCGCGCACATTTCCCCGAAAAGTGCCACCTGGGTC
Features (pLannotate 1.2.2; 23 found; start..end, strand, type, name):
      1..380     +  enhancer       CMV enhancer: human cytomegalovirus immediate early enhancer
    382..659     +  promoter       chicken β-actin promoter: No description available
    660..1676    +  intron         chimeric intron: chimera between introns from chicken β-actin and rabbit β-globin
   1739..2446    +  CDS            mCherry: mCherry is a basic (constitutively fluorescent) red fluorescent protein published in 2004, derived from Discosoma sp.. It is reported to be a very rapidly-maturing monomer with low acid sensitivity.
   2487..3075    +  misc_feature   WPRE: woodchuck hepatitis virus posttranscriptional regulatory element
   3083..3160    +  CDS            HBB (fragment): HBB_PONPY - Experimental evidence at transcript level: Swiss-Prot protein existence level 2. Involved in oxygen transport from the lung to the various peripheral tissues. From Pongo pygmaeus (Bornean orangutan).
   3231..3286    +  polyA_signal   β-globin poly(A) signal: rabbit β-globin polyadenylation signal (Gil and Proudfoot, 1987)
   3669..3691    -  protein_bind   lac operator (fragment): The lac repressor binds to the lac operator to inhibit transcription in E. coli. This inhibition can be relieved by adding lactose or isopropyl-β-D-thiogalactopyranoside (IPTG). lac repressor encoded by lacI
   3695..3725    -  promoter       lac promoter: promoter for the E. coli lac operon
   3740..3761    -  protein_bind   CAP binding site: CAP binding activates transcription in the presence of cAMP. E. coli catabolite activator protein
   3774..3813    -  CDS            lacI (fragment): lac repressor; lacI; The lac repressor binds to the lac operator to inhibit transcription in E. coli. This inhibition can be relieved by adding lactose or isopropyl-β-D-thiogalactopyranoside (IPTG).
   3850..3883    -  protein_bind   loxP: Cre-mediated recombination occurs in the 8-bp core sequence (GCATACAT). Cre recombinase
   3936..3959    +  promoter       tet promoter (fragment): E. coli promoter for tetracycline efflux protein gene
   3962..4306    +  CDS            BRRF2_EBVB9 (fragment): Protein inferred from homology: Swiss-Prot protein existence level 3. From Epstein-Barr virus (strain B95-8) (HHV-4) (Human herpesvirus 4).
   4344..6266    +  CDS            EBNA1: Epstein-Barr nuclear antigen 1, also known as EBNA-1 crucial for latent viral infection, and for episomal amplification of vectors containing the oriP origin (Okita et al., 2013)
   6349..6417    +  CDS            gL (fragment): GL_EBVB9 - Experimental evidence at protein level: Swiss-Prot protein existence level 1. The heterodimer glycoprotein H-glycoprotein L is required for the fusion of viral and plasma membranes leading to virus entry into the host cell. Acts as a functional inhibitor of gH and maintains gH in an inhibited form. Upon binding to host integrins, gL dissociates from gH leading to activation of the viral fusion glycoproteins gB and gH. Fusion of EBV with B-lymphocytes requires the additional receptor- binding protein gp42, which forms a complex with gH/gL. The heterodimer gH/gL targets also host EPHA
   6434..6467    -  protein_bind   loxP: Cre-mediated recombination occurs in the 8-bp core sequence (GCATACAT). Cre recombinase
   6501..6653    +  CDS            gL (fragment): GL_EBVA8 - Experimental evidence at protein level: Swiss-Prot protein existence level 1. The heterodimer glycoprotein H-glycoprotein L is required for the fusion of viral and plasma membranes leading to virus entry into the host cell. Acts as a functional inhibitor of gH and maintains gH in an inhibited form. Upon binding to host integrins, gL dissociates from gH leading to activation of the viral fusion glycoproteins gB and gH. The heterodimer gH/gL targets also host EPHA2 to promote viral entry. From Epstein-Barr virus (strain AG876) (HHV-4) (Human herpesvirus 4).
   6654..8443    +  rep_origin     oriP: Epstein-Barr virus oriP replication origin (Yates et al., 2000)
   8918..8972    -  CDS            lacI (fragment): lac repressor; lacI; The lac repressor binds to the lac operator to inhibit transcription in E. coli. This inhibition can be relieved by adding lactose or isopropyl-β-D-thiogalactopyranoside (IPTG).
   9155..9743    -  rep_origin     ori: high-copy-number ColE1/pMB1/pBR322/pUC origin of replication
   9914..10774   -  CDS            AmpR: β-lactamase; bla; confers resistance to ampicillin, carbenicillin, and related antibiotics
  10775..10879   -  promoter       AmpR promoter: bla
