[The description below was written by a language model from this plasmid's Addgene catalogue record and pLannotate feature annotations shown in this document.]
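Description:
pCXLE-mCherry is a mammalian expression plasmid of about 10.9 kb built on the pCXLE episomal backbone, designed to express the red fluorescent protein mCherry without integrating into the host genome. In bacteria it is maintained through a high-copy ColE1/pUC-type origin and selected with ampicillin via the β-lactamase gene and its own promoter.

The expression cassette is driven by the CAG promoter, annotated here as its three components: the human cytomegalovirus immediate early enhancer, the chicken β-actin promoter, and a chimeric chicken β-actin/rabbit β-globin intron. Together these give strong, broadly active transcription in mammalian cells. The mCherry coding sequence, derived from Discosoma and inserted between two retained EcoRI sites, follows the intron. Downstream lie a WPRE, which enhances transcript stability and expression, and the rabbit β-globin polyadenylation signal. The short β-globin coding fragment annotated just upstream of that signal probably belongs to the same globin 3′ region.

Episomal maintenance comes from the Epstein-Barr virus elements. EBNA1 binds the oriP origin, allowing the plasmid to replicate and be partitioned as an extrachromosomal element in dividing primate cells. The small EBV gene fragments (BRRF2, gL) flanking EBNA1 appear to be carried-over viral sequence rather than functional payload. Two loxP sites in the same orientation bracket the EBNA1 region, so Cre recombinase could in principle excise it and end episomal replication. Scattered lac and tet fragments are cloning-vector remnants. The record describes the plasmid simply as an episomal mCherry expression vector. It was deposited with a study on induced pluripotency, where such a construct would plausibly serve as a fluorescent control or transfection marker, although the record does not state this.
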