Addgene plasmid #193293: pCXLE-mCherry
Purpose: episomal vector expressing mCherry fluorescent protein
Depositing lab: Hans Schöler. Depositing organization: Max Planck Institute for Molecular Biomedicine. Publication: Highly cooperative chimeric super-SOX induces naive pluripotency across species. MacCarthy CM, Wu G, Malik V, Menuchin-Lasowski Y, Velychko T, Keshet G, Fan R, Bedzhov I, Church GM, Jauch R, Cojocaru V, Scholer HR, Velychko S. Cell Stem Cell. 2024 Jan 4;31(1):127-147.e9. doi: 10.1016/j.stem.2023.11.010. Epub 2023 Dec 22. PubMed 38141611.
Backbone
  Vector backbone: pCXLE
  Backbone size w/o insert (bp): 10180
  Total vector size (bp): 10911
  Vector type: Mammalian Expression
Growth in bacteria
  Bacterial resistance: Ampicillin, 100 μg/mL
  Growth temperature: 37°C
  Growth strain: DH5alpha
  Copy number: High Copy
Gene/Insert
  Gene/Insert name: mCherry
  Species: Discosoma
  Insert size (bp): 731
  Promoter: CAG
  Cloning method: Restriction Enzyme; 5′ cloning site EcoRI (not destroyed); 3′ cloning site EcoRI (not destroyed)
  Sequencing primers: 5′ tctgctaaccatgttcatgccttc; 3′ AGGAAGGTCCGCTGGATTGA
Terms and licenses: Academic/Nonprofit Terms; Industry Terms: Not Available to Industry
Depositor comments: Please visit https://www.biorxiv.org/content/10.1101/2022.09.23.509242v1 for BioRxiv preprint
How to cite: pCXLE-mCherry was a gift from Hans Schöler (Addgene plasmid # 193293 ; http://n2t.net/addgene:193293 ; RRID:Addgene_193293)
